>Addgene plasmid #40355 | CD40L-MIEG-hCD4 (hCD4-CD40L) | addgene partial sequence | sequence record 52847 | pLXSN_5
TTCCGAGGCCTTGGCGGCCGCCTTTCAGTCAGCATGATAGAAACATACAGCCAACCTTCCCCCAGATCCG
TGGCAACTGGACTTCCAGCGAGCATGAAGATTTTTATGTATTTACTTACTGTTTTCCTTATCACCCAAAT
GATTGGATCTGTGCTTTTTGCTGTGTATCTTCATAGAAGATTGGATAAGGTCGAAGAGGAAGTAAACCTT
CATGAAGATTTTGTATTCATAAAAAAGCTAAAGAGATGCAACAAAGGAGAAGGATCTTTATCCTTGCTGA
ACTGTGAGGAGATGAGAAGGCAATTTGAAGACCTTGTCAAGGATATAACGTTAAACAAAGAAGAGAAAAA
AGAAAACAGCTTTGAAATGCAAAGAGGTGATGAGGATCCTCAAATTGCAGCACACGTTGTAAGCGAAGCC
AACAGCAATGCAGCATCCGTTCTACAGTGGGCCAAGAAAGGATATTATACCATGAAAAGCAACTTGGTAA
TGCTTGAAAATGGGAAACAGCTGACGGTTAAAAGAGAAGGACTCTATTATGTCTACACTCAAGTCACCTT
CTGCTCTAATCGGGAGCCTTCGAGTCAACGCCCATTCATCGTCGGCCTCTGGCTGAAGCCCAGCAGTGGA
TCTGAGAGAATCTTACTCAAGGCGGCAAATACCCACAGTTCCTCCCAGCTTTGCGAGCAGCAGTCTGTTC
ACTTGGGCGGAGTGTTTGAATTACAAGCTGGTGCTTCTGTGTTTGTCAACGTGACTGAAGCAAGCCA
