>Addgene plasmid #40355 | CD40L-MIEG-hCD4 (hCD4-CD40L) | addgene partial sequence | sequence record 53061 | IRES-F 5'-TGGCTCTCCTCAAGCGTATT-3'
GTACCCCATTGTATGGGATCTGATCTGGGGCCTCGGTACACATGCTTTACATGTGTTTAGTCGAGGTTAA
AAAAACGTCTAGGCCCCCCGAACCACGGGGACGTGGTTTTCCTTTGAAAAACACGATGATAATATGGCCA
CAACCATGGCCATGAACCGGGGAGTCCCTTTTAGGCACTTGCTTCTGGTGCTGCAACTGGCGCTCCTCCC
AGCAGCCACTCAGGGAAAGAAAGTGGTGCTGGGCAAAAAAGGGGATACAGTGGAACTGACCTGTACAGCT
TCCCAGAAGAAGAGCATACAATTCCACTGGAAAAACTCCAACCAGATAAAGATTCTGGGAAATCAGGGCT
CCTTCTTAACTAAAGGTCCATCCAAGCTGAATGATCGCGCTGACTCAAGAAGAAGCCTTTGGGACCAAGG
AAACTTCCCCCTGATCATCAAGAATCTTAAGATAGAAGACTCAGATACTTACATCTGTGAAGTGGAGGAC
CAGAAGGAGGAGGTGCAATTGCTAGTGTTCGGATTGACTGCCAACTCTGACACCCACCTGCTTCAGGGGC
AGAGCCTGACCCTGACCTTGGAGAGCCCCCCTGGTAGTAGCCCCTCAGTGCAATGTAGGAGTCCAAGGGG
TAAAAACATACAGGGGGGGAAGACCCTCTCCGTGTCTCAGCTGGAGCTCCAGGATAGTGGCACCTGGACA
TGCACTGTCTTGCAGAACCAGAAGAAGGTGGAGTTCAAAATAGACATCGTGGTGCTAGCTTTCCAGA
