[The description below was written by a language model from this plasmid's Addgene catalogue record.]
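Description:
CD40L-MIEG-hCD4 (also listed as hCD4-CD40L) is a retroviral expression vector built on the MIEG-hCD4 backbone, a derivative of pMIEG in which the EGFP reporter has been exchanged for a human CD4 cDNA. The backbone note describes the "IRES EGFP" as replaced, but the tag field lists "IRES hCD4" downstream of the insert and an IRES-directed reverse sequencing primer is recorded, so an IRES evidently remains between the cloned gene and hCD4. The plasmid is a high-copy construct propagated in bacteria under ampicillin selection, in a recombination-deficient strain of the kind commonly chosen to keep repeated retroviral LTR sequences stable. No feature table is provided, and the record does not state the promoter, the origin of replication or the packaging elements. In vectors of this type, expression is usually driven from the viral LTR, but that is not confirmed here.

The insert is the complete coding region of mouse CD40 ligand (Cd40lg, also called CD154), amplified from cDNA of anti-CD3-activated mouse T cells, reamplified with primers carrying restriction sites, and cloned between NotI and XhoI sites. Because an IRES allows cap-independent translation of a second open reading frame, CD40L and human CD4 would be translated as separate proteins from one bicistronic transcript. Surface hCD4 therefore serves as a marker for identifying or sorting transduced cells, and it can be distinguished from GFP-based markers carried by other vectors.

The associated publication concerns cooperation between BCL6, CD40 stimulation and loss of p53 function in transforming primary B cells. This suggests the construct was used to supply CD40 signalling to retrovirally transduced mouse B cells.
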