Addgene plasmid #40355: CD40L-MIEG-hCD4 (hCD4-CD40L)
Depositing lab: Alexander Dent. Depositing organization: Indiana University School of Medicine, Indianapolis. Publication: BCL6 cooperates with CD40 stimulation and loss of p53 function to rapidly transform primary B cells. Kusam S, Munugalavadla V, Sawant D, Dent A. Int J Cancer. 2009 Aug 15;125(4):977-81. 10.1002/ijc.24450 PubMed 19405121.
Backbone
  Vector backbone: MIEG-hCD4
  Backbone manufacturer: Addgene plasmid 40569
  Modifications to backbone: IRES EGFP of pMIEG replaced with human CD4 cDNA
  Vector type: Retroviral
Growth in bacteria
  Bacterial resistance: Ampicillin, 100 μg/mL
  Growth temperature: 37°C
  Growth strain: Stbl3
  Copy number: High Copy
Gene/Insert
  Gene/Insert name: CD40L (alt names: CD40-ligand; CD154)
  Species: M. musculus (mouse)
  Entrez Gene: Cd40lg (a.k.a. CD154, CD40-L, Cd40l, HIGM1, IGM, IMD3, Ly-62, Ly62, T-BAM, TRAP, Tnfsf5, Tnlg8b, gp39)
  Tag / fusion protein: IRES hCD4 (C terminal on backbone)
  Cloning method: Restriction Enzyme; 5′ cloning site NotI (not destroyed); 3′ cloning site XhoI (unknown if destroyed)
  Sequencing primers: 5′ pLXSN_5; 3′ IRES-R2 (gacggcaatatggtggaaa)
Terms and licenses: Academic/Nonprofit Terms; Industry Terms: Not Available to Industry
Depositor comments: The CD40-ligand (CD40L)-expressing retroviral vector was constructed by PCR amplification of cDNA from anti-CD3 activated mouse T cells with the following primers for CD40-ligand: sense 5'-CTTTCAGTCAGCATGATAGAAACA-3' and antisense 5'-TCAGAGTTTGAGTAAGCCAAAAGA-3'; these primers were used to amplify the complete coding region of mouse CD40 ligand. The CD40-ligand gene was then reamplified with primers containing XhoI and NotI sites and then cloned via XhoI and NotI sites into a retroviral vector expressing human CD4.
How to cite: CD40L-MIEG-hCD4 (hCD4-CD40L) was a gift from Alexander Dent (Addgene plasmid # 40355 ; http://n2t.net/addgene:40355 ; RRID:Addgene_40355)
